>Addgene plasmid #175956 | HisMS2_VLP_FluB | addgene full sequence | sequence record 352242 | Addgene NGS Result
TGGCTATCGCTGTAGGTAGCCGGAATTCCATTCCTAGGAGGTTTGACCTGTGCGAGCTTTTAGTACCCTT
GATAGGGAGAACGAAACCTTCGTCCCCTCCGTTCGCGTTTACGCGGACGGTGAGACTGAAGATAACTCAT
TCTCTTTAAAATATCGTTCGAACTGGACTCCCGGTCGTTTTAACTCGACTGGGGCCAAAACGAAACAGTG
GCACTACCCCTCTCCGTATTCACGGGGGGCGTTAAGTGTCACATCGATAGATCAAGGTGCCTACAAGCGA
AGTGGGTCATCGTGGGGTCGCCCGTACGAGGAGAAAGCCGGTTTCGGCTTCTCCCTCGACGCACGCTCCT
GCTACAGCCTCTTCCCTGTAAGCCAAAACTTGACTTACATCGAAGTGCCGCAGAACGTTGCGAACCGGGC
GTCGACCGAAGTCCTGCAAAAGGTCACCCAGGGTAATTTTAACCTTGGTGTTGCTTTAGCAGAGGCCAGG
TCGACAGCCTCACAACTCGCGACGCAAACCATTGCGCTCGTGAAGGCGTACACTGCCGCTCGTCGCGGTA
ATTGGCGCCAGGCGCTCCGCTACCTTGCCCTAAACGAAGATCGAAAGTTTCGATCAAAACACGTGGCCGG
CAGATGGTTGGAGTTGCAGTTCGGTTGGTTACCACTAATGAGTGATATCCAGGGTGCATATGAGATGCTT
ACGAAGGTTCACCTTCAAGAGTTTCTTCCTATGAGAGCCGTACGTCAGGTCGGTACTAACATCAAGTTAG
ATGGCCGTCTGTCGTATCCAGCTGCAAACTTCCAGACAACGTGCAACATATCGCGACGTATCGTGATATG
GTTTTACATAAACGATGCACGTTTGGCATGGTTGTCGTCCCTAGGTATCTTGAACCCACTAGGTATAGTG
TGGGAAAAGGTGCCTTTCTCATTCGTTGTCGACTGGCTCCTACCTGTAGGTAACATGCTCGAGGGCCTTA
CGGCCCCCGTGGGATGCTCCTACATGTCAGGAACAGTTACTGACGTAATAACGGGTGAGTCCATCATAAG
CGTTGACGCTCCCTACGGGTGGACTGTGGAGAGACAGGGCACTGCTAAGGCCCAAATCTCAGCCATGCAT
CGAGGGGTACAATCCGTATGGCCAACAACTGGCGCGTACGTAAAGTCTCCTTTCTCGATGGTCCATACCT
TAGATGCGTTAGCATTAATCAGGCAACGGCTCTCTAGATAGAGCCCTCAACCGGAGTTTGAAGCATGGCT
TCTAACTTTACTCAGTTCGTTCTCGTCGACAATGGCGGAACTGGCGACGTGACTGTCGCCCCAAGCAACT
TCGCTAACGGGGTCGCTGAATGGATCAGCTCTAACTCGCGTTCACAGGCTTACAAAGTAACCTGTAGCGT
TCGTCAGAGCTCTGCGCAGAATCGCAAATACACCATCAAAGTCGAGGTGCCTAAAGTGGCAACCCAGACT
GTTGGTGGTGTAGAGCTTCCTGTAGCCGCATGGCGTTCGTACTTAAATATGGAACTAACCATTCCAATTT
TCGCTACGAATTCCGACTGCGAGCTTATTGTTAAGGCAATGCAAGGTCTTCTAAAAGATGGAAACCCGAT
TCCCTCAGCAATCGCAGCAAACTCCGGCATCTACGCTAACTTTACTCAGTTCGTTCTCGTCGACAATGGC
GGTACCCATCACCATCACCATCACGGTACCGGCGACGTGACTGTCGCCCCAAGCAACTTCGCTAACGGGG
TCGCTGAATGGATCAGCTCTAACTCGCGTTCACAGGCTTACAAAGTAACCTGTAGCGTTCGTCAGAGCTC
TGCGCAGAATCGCAAATACACCATCAAAGTCGAGGTGCCTAAAGTGGCAACCCAGACTGTTGGTGGTGTA
GAGCTTCCTGTAGCCGCATGGCGTTCGTACTTAAATATGGAACTAACCATTCCAATTTTCGCTACGAATT
CCGACTGCGAGCTTATTGTTAAGGCAATGCAAGGTCTTCTAAAAGATGGAAACCCGATTCCCTCAGCAAT
CGCAGCAAACTCCGGCATCTACTAATAGACGCCGGCCACCGCTGAGCAATAACTAGCATAACCCCTTGGG
GCCTCTAAACGGGTCTTGAGGGGTTTTTTGTCGAACAGAAAGTAATCGTATTGTACACGGCCGCATAATC
GAAATTAATACGACTCACTATAGGATGGCGAACAACAACATGACCACAACACAAATTGAGGTGGGTCCGG
GAGCAACCAATGCCACCATAAACTTTGAAGCAGGAATTCTGGAGTGCTATGAAAGGCTTTCATGGCAAAG
AGCCCTTGACTACCCCGGTCAAGACCGCCTAAACAGACTAAAAAGAAAATTAGAGTCAAGAATAAAGACT
CACAACAAAAGTGAGCCTGAAAGTAAAAGGATGTCCCTTGAAGAGAGAAAAGCAATTGGAGTAAAAATGA
TGAAAGTACTCCTATTTATGAATCCGTCTGCTGGAATTGAAGGGTTTGAGCCATACTGTATGAACAGTTC
CTCAAATAGCAACTGTACGAAATACAATTGGACCGATTACCCTTCAACACCAGAGAGGTGCCTTGATGAC
ATAGAGGAAGAACCAGAGGATGTTGATGGCCCAACTGAAATAGTATTAAGGGACATGAACAACAAAGATG
CAAGGCAAAAGATAAAGGAGGAAGTAAACACTCAGAAAGAAGGGAAGTTCCGTTTGACAATAAAAAGGGA
TATGCGTAATGTATTGTCCTTGAGAGTGTTGGTAAATGGAACATTCCTCAAACACCCCAATGGATACAAG
TCCTTATCAACTCTGCATAGATTGAATGCATATGACCAGAGTGGAAGGCTTGTTGCTAAACTTGTTGCCA
CTGATGATCTTACAGTGGAGGATGAAGAAGATGGCCATCGGATCCTCAACTCACTCTTCGAGCGTCTCAA
TGAAGGACATTCAAAGCCAATTCGAGCAGCTGAAACTGCGGTGGGAGTCTTATCCCAATTTGGTCAAGAG
CACCGATTATCACCAGAAGAGGGAGACAATTAGATTGGTCACGGAAGAACTTTATCTTTTAAGTAAAAGA
ATTGATGATAACATACTATTCCACAAAACAGTGATAGCTAACAGCTCCATAATAGCTGACATGGTTGTAT
CATTATCATTATTAGAAACATTGTATGAAATGAAGGATGTGGTTGAAGTGTACAGCAGGCAGTGCTTGTG
AACATGAGGATCACCCATGTCCGCTGAGCAATAACTAGCATAACCCCTTGGGGCCTCTAAACGGGTCTTG
AGGGGTTTTTTGTAATTTCACTGCCCGCTTTCCAGTCGGGAAACCTGTCGTGCCAGCTGCATTAACATGG
TCATAGCTGTTTCCTTGCGTATTGGGCGCTCTCCGCTTCCTCGCTCACTGACTCGCTGCGCTCGGTCGTT
CGGGTAAAGCCTGGGGTGCCTAATGAGCAAAAGGCCAGCAAAAGGCCAGGAACCGTAAAAAGGCCGCGTT
GCTGGCGTTTTTCCATAGGCTCCGCCCCCCTGACGAGCATCACAAAAATCGACGCTCAAGTCAGAGGTGG
CGAAACCCGACAGGACTATAAAGATACCAGGCGTTTCCCCCTGGAAGCTCCCTCGTGCGCTCTCCTGTTC
CGACCCTGCCGCTTACCGGATACCTGTCCGCCTTTCTCCCTTCGGGAAGCGTGGCGCTTTCTCATAGCTC
ACGCTGTAGGTATCTCAGTTCGGTGTAGGTCGTTCGCTCCAAGCTGGGCTGTGTGCACGAACCCCCCGTT
CAGCCCGACCGCTGCGCCTTATCCGGTAACTATCGTCTTGAGTCCAACCCGGTAAGACACGACTTATCGC
CACTGGCAGCAGCCACTGGTAACAGGATTAGCAGAGCGAGGTATGTAGGCGCTACAGAGTTCTTGAAGTG
GTGGCCTAACTACGGCTACACTAGAAGAACAGTATTTGGTATCTGCGCTCTGCTGAAGCCAGTTACCTTC
GGAAAAAGAGTTGGTAGCTCTTGATCCGGCAAACAAACCACCGCTGGTAGCGGTGGTTTTTTTGTTTGCA
AGCAGCAGATTACGCGCAGAAAAAAAGGATCTCAAGAAGATCCTTTGATCTTTTCTACGGGGTCTGACGC
TCAGTGGAACGAAAACTCACGTTAAGGGATTTTGGTCATGAGATTATCAAAAAGGATCTTCACCTAGATC
CTTTTAAATTAAAAATGAAGTTTTAAATCAATCTAAAGTATATATGAGTAAACTTGGTCTGACAGTTATT
AGAAAAATTCATCCAGCAGACGATAAAACGCAATACGCTGGCTATCCGGTGCCGCAATGCCATACAGCAC
CAGAAAACGATCCGCCCATTCGCCGCCCAGTTCTTCCGCAATATCACGGGTGGCCAGCGCAATATCCTGA
TAACGATCCGCCACGCCCAGACGGCCGCAATCAATAAAGCCGCTAAAACGGCCATTTTCCACCATAATGT
TCGGCAGGCACGCATCACCATGGGTCACCACCAGATCTTCGCCATCCGGCATGCTCGCTTTCAGACGCGC
AAACAGCTCTGCCGGTGCCAGGCCCTGATGTTCTTCATCCAGATCATCCTGATCCACCAGGCCCGCTTCC
ATACGGGTACGCGCACGTTCAATACGATGTTTCGCCTGATGATCAAACGGACAGGTCGCCGGGTCCAGGG
TATGCAGACGACGCATGGCATCCGCCATAATGCTCACTTTTTCTGCCGGCGCCAGATGGCTAGACAGCAG
ATCCTGACCCGGCACTTCGCCCAGCAGCAGCCAATCACGGCCCGCTTCGGTCACCACATCCAGCACCGCC
GCACACGGAACACCGGTGGTGGCCAGCCAGCTCAGACGCGCCGCTTCATCCTGCAGCTCGTTCAGCGCAC
CGCTCAGATCGGTTTTCACAAACAGCACCGGACGACCCTGCGCGCTCAGACGAAACACCGCCGCATCAGA
GCAGCCAATGGTCTGCTGCGCCCAATCATAGCCAAACAGACGTTCCACCCACGCTGCCGGGCTACCCGCA
TGCAGGCCATCCTGTTCAATCATACTCTTCCTTTTTCAATATTATTGAAGCATTTATCAGGGTTATTGTC
TCATGAGCGGATACATATTTGAATGTATTTAGAAAAATAAACAAATAGGGGTTCCGCGCACATTTCCCCG
AAAAGTGCCACCTAAATTGTAAGCGTTAATATTTTGTTAAAATTCGCGTTAAATTTTTGTTAAATCAGCT
CATTTTTTAACCAATAGGCCGAAATCGGCAAAATCCCTTATAAATCAAAAGAATAGACCGAGATAGGGTT
GAGTGGCCGCTACAGGGCGCTCCCATTCGCCATTCAGGCTGCGCAACTGTTGGGAAGGGCGTTTCGGTGC
GGGCCTCTTCGCTATTACGCCAGCTGGCGAAAGGGGGATGTGCTGCAAGGCGATTAAGTTGGGTAACGCC
AGGGTTTTCCCAGTCACGACGTTGTAAAACGACGGCCAGTGAGGTAATACGACTCACTATAGGGGAATTG
TGAGCGGATAACAATTCCCCTCTAGATTTACACTTTATGCTTCCGGCTCGTATGTTTCTAGAGAATTCAA
ATAATTTTGTTTAACTTTAAGAAGGAGATTTAAAT
Features (pLannotate 1.2.2; 21 found; start..end, strand, type, name):
     53..1228    +  CDS            A: MATA_BPMS2 - Experimental evidence at protein level: Swiss-Prot protein existence level 1. The maturation protein is required for the typical attachment of the phage to the side of the bacterial pili (PubMed:23810697). Binds to sequences located toward each end of the genome, hence circularizing it (PubMed:26608810). The RNA genome-maturation protein A complex is released from the capsid upon host receptor binding (PubMed:23810697). Maturation protein A enters the cell along with the viral RNA (PubMed:4551992). From Escherichia phage MS2 (Bacteriophage MS2).
   1255..1644    +  CDS            CAPSD_BPMS2: Experimental evidence at protein level: Swiss-Prot protein existence level 1. Acts as a translational repressor of viral replicase synthesis late in infection. This latter function is the result of capsid protein interaction with an RNA hairpin which contains the replicase ribosome-binding site. From Escherichia phage MS2 (Bacteriophage MS2).
   1646..1682    +  CDS            MS2 (fragment): bacteriophage MS2 coat protein binds to a specific stem-loop structure in the viral RNA (Peabody, 1993)
   1687..1704    +  CDS            7xHis (fragment): 6xHis affinity tag
   1711..2055    +  CDS            MS2 (fragment): bacteriophage MS2 coat protein binds to a specific stem-loop structure in the viral RNA (Peabody, 1993)
   2083..2130    +  terminator     T7 terminator: transcription terminator for bacteriophage T7 RNA polymerase
   2176..2194    +  promoter       T7 promoter: promoter for bacteriophage T7 RNA polymerase
   2195..3040    +  CDS            NS: NS1_INBYA - Experimental evidence at protein level: Swiss-Prot protein existence level 1. Binds and inhibits the conjugation of the ubiquitin-like G1P2/ISG15 protein to its target proteins. Since G1P2/ISG15 is an early antiviral protein, NS1 may inhibit the host antiviral response. Prevents EIF2AK2/PKR activation, either by binding double strand RNA or by interacting directly with EIF2AK2/PKR. Also binds poly(A) and U6 snRNA. From Influenza B virus (strain B/Yamagata/1/1973).
   3222..3240    +  misc_RNA       MS2 stem loop: stem loop that binds the bacteriophage MS2 coat protein
   3255..3302    +  terminator     T7 terminator: transcription terminator for bacteriophage T7 RNA polymerase
   3308..3355    -  CDS            lacI (fragment): lac repressor; lacI; The lac repressor binds to the lac operator to inhibit transcription in E. coli. This inhibition can be relieved by adding lactose or isopropyl-β-D-thiogalactopyranoside (IPTG).
   3392..3432    -  rep_origin     RSF ori (fragment): Plasmids containing the RSF 1030 origin of replication can be propagated in E. coli cells that contain additional plasmids with compatible origins.
   3510..4095    -  rep_origin     ori: high-copy-number ColE1/pMB1/pBR322/pUC origin of replication
   4269..5063    -  CDS            NeoR/KanR: aminoglycoside phosphotransferase confers resistance to neomycin, kanamycin, and G418 (Geneticin®)
   5064..5168    -  promoter       AmpR promoter: bla
   5194..5325    -  rep_origin     M13 ori (fragment): M13 bacteriophage origin of replication; arrow indicates direction of (+) strand synthesis
   5346..5502    -  CDS            lacZα (fragment): LacZα fragment of β-galactosidase; lacZ fragment
   5505..5523    +  promoter       T7 promoter: promoter for bacteriophage T7 RNA polymerase
   5524..5548    +  protein_bind   lac operator: The lac repressor binds to the lac operator to inhibit transcription in E. coli. This inhibition can be relieved by adding lactose or isopropyl-β-D-thiogalactopyranoside (IPTG). lac repressor encoded by lacI
   5557..5586    +  promoter       lac promoter: promoter for the E. coli lac operon
   5606..5628    +  RBS            RBS: efficient ribosome binding site from bacteriophage T7 gene 10 (Olins and Rangwala, 1989)
