[The description below was written by a language model from this plasmid's Addgene catalogue record and pLannotate feature annotations shown in this document.]
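Description:
HisMS2_VLP_FluB is a bacterial expression plasmid of about 5.6 kb, built on the pMC037-HisMS2_PLP_pac backbone, for producing MS2 bacteriophage virus-like particles that carry an influenza B RNA segment. It replicates in E. coli from a high-copy ColE1/pUC-type origin and is selected with kanamycin through a NeoR/KanR aminoglycoside phosphotransferase gene driven by the bla (AmpR) promoter. Short annotated remnants of lacI, an RSF origin, an M13 origin and lacZα appear to be backbone leftovers rather than functional elements.

The plasmid carries two T7-driven transcription units. The first starts at a T7 promoter with a lac operator and the phage T7 gene 10 ribosome binding site, which lie at the end of the numbered sequence and read across the plasmid junction into the MS2 maturation (A) protein. This is followed by an MS2 coat protein coding sequence and further coat protein sequence interrupted by a His tag, an arrangement consistent with a tandem coat protein dimer bearing an internal affinity tag, and the unit ends at a T7 terminator. The second unit has its own T7 promoter driving the roughly 1 kb influenza B insert, cloned through Esp3I/BsmBI sites that were destroyed in the process, followed by an MS2 stem loop and a second T7 terminator. The stem loop is the packaging signal bound by coat protein, so the influenza transcript is encapsidated as the particles assemble.

The record names the insert inconsistently: it is catalogued as the NEP gene, described as the NSP 1 sequence from B/Colorado/06/2017, and annotated as matching influenza B NS1, which together point to the NS segment. The associated publication concerns validation of diagnostic group testing, suggesting that the particles serve as encapsidated RNA standards or controls, with the His tag available for purification.
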