Addgene plasmid #175956: HisMS2_VLP_FluB
Purpose: Generation of MS2 Virus-Like Particles packaged with the sequence for the Influenza B NSP 1 protein [B/Colorado/06/2017]
Depositing lab: Paul Freemont. Depositing organization: Imperial College London. Publication: A standardised, high-throughput approach to diagnostic group testing method validation. Unruh LAH, Crone MA, Freemont PS, Chindelevitch L. medRxiv 2024.04.17.24305965 10.1101/2024.04.17.24305965.
Backbone
  Vector backbone: pMC037-HisMS2_PLP_pac
  Backbone size w/o insert (bp): 4630
  Total vector size (bp): 5638
  Vector type: Bacterial Expression
Growth in bacteria
  Bacterial resistance: Kanamycin, 50 μg/mL
  Growth temperature: 37°C
  Growth strain: DH5alpha
  Copy number: High Copy
Gene/Insert
  Gene/Insert name: NEP gene
  Species: Influenza B
  Insert size (bp): 1027
  Promoter: T7
  Cloning method: Restriction Enzyme; 5′ cloning site Esp3I (BsmBI) (destroyed during cloning); 3′ cloning site Esp3I (BsmBI) (destroyed during cloning)
  Sequencing primers: 5′ TGTCGAACAGAAAGTAATCGTATTGTAC; 3′ CAGCTGGCACGACAGGTTTC
Depositor comments: Please visit https://doi.org/10.1101/2024.04.17.24305965 for medRxiv preprint.
How to cite: HisMS2_VLP_FluB was a gift from Paul Freemont (Addgene plasmid # 175956 ; http://n2t.net/addgene:175956 ; RRID:Addgene_175956)
